>Addgene plasmid #72270 | pJK588 | depositor full sequence | sequence record 131740 | pJK588 sequence 3865 bps
TCGCGCGTTTCGGTGATGACGGTGAAAACCTCTGACACATGCAGCTCCCGGAGACGGTCACAGCTTGTCT
GTAAGCGGATGCCGGGAGCAGACAAGCCCGTCAGGGCGCGTCAGCGGGTGTTGGCGGGTGTCGGGGCTGG
CTTAACTATGCGGCATCAGAGCAGATTGTACTGAGAGTGCACCATATGCGGTGTGAAATACCGCACAGAT
GCGTAAGGAGAAAATACCGCATCAGGCGCCATTCGCCATTCAGGCTGCGCAACTGTTGGGAAGGGCGATC
GGTGCGGGCCTCTTCGCTATTACGCCAGCTGGCGAAAGGGGGATGTGCTGCAAGGCGATTAAGTTGGGTA
ACGCCAGGGTTTTCCCAGTCACGACGTTGTAAAACGACGGCCAGTGAATTCGAGCTCGGTACCTCGCGAA
TGCATCTAGATGACCCAATGAAATTAATACGACTCACTATAGGGGAATTGTGAGCGGATAACAATTCCCC
TCTAGAAATAATTTTGTTTAACTTTAAGAAGGAGATATACATATGCACCATCATCATCATCATTCAAGCG
GCGTGGATCTGGGCACCGAAAATCTGTACTTTCAGTCTGTGTCTGGCCCGGTCTTCCAGTTTAGTGCACC
GATGACGCCGGATAGCCTGCAACAGCTGCTGACGGCAATCGCAAGCGGTCACATTAGCTCTCAAGAAGGC
TTTGAACAGCTGAAACATCTGAGTTTTCAGGCGATCGATGACTTCGCCAAAGTGGATCACCAGCGTCAAC
TGCGCACCGGTTTCCCGGAAGTGGTTTGGGGCCCGGGTAAAACGCCGGAACAGATTGAACAAATTATCCA
GGTCCTGGCAGTGCATAACCCGGTCGTGCTGGTTACCCGTGTCGAACCGGAAGTGGCTGATCTGCTGGGC
GACCGTATTCCGCTGCTGCAATATTACCCGCAGGCACGCATCTGCGCTCTGGTTCAAACCCCGCTGCAGA
TTAAATATTCAGGCACCATCGGTGTTCTGTCGGCCGGTACGGCAGATCTGCCGGTCGCAGAAGAAGCGGC
CATTACGGCCAGCCTGTGTGGTTTTAAAGTTGAAAAACTGTGGGATGTTGGCGTCGCAGGGATCCATCGT
CTGCTGTCTCACCGCGAACTGATTCAGGCCATGGACGTGCTGATCGTTGTCGCAGGCATGGAAGGTGCTC
TGCCGTCCGTGGTTGCAGGCCTGGTTGATTGCCCGGTGATCGGTGTTCCGACCAGTGTCGGCTACGGCAC
GTCCTTTGGCGGTGTGGCACCGCTGCTGACCATGCTGAATAGCTGTGCTGTGGGCGTTGGTGTCGTGAAC
ATTGACAATGGCTTCGGTGCAGCTATGCTGGCCGGTCAGATCCTGCGTACCGTTGACCGTCTGCAAAGTA
AATCCACGATGGCGAATGGCGGCCAGGGCGGCTGACTCGAGCACCACCACCACCACCACTGAGATCCGGC
TGCTAACAAAGCCCGAAAGGAAGCTGAGTTGGCTGCTGCCACCGCTGAGCAATAACTAGCATAACCCCTT
GGGGCCTCTAAACGGGTCTTGAGGGGTTTTTTGAATTCATTGGGTCATCGGATCCCGGGCCCGTCGACTG
CAGAGGCCTGCATGCAAGCTTGGCGTAATCATGGTCATAGCTGTTTCCTGTGTGAAATTGTTATCCGCTC
ACAATTCCACACAACATACGAGCCGGAAGCATAAAGTGTAAAGCCTGGGGTGCCTAATGAGTGAGCTAAC
TCACATTAATTGCGTTGCGCTCACTGCCCGCTTTCCAGTCGGGAAACCTGTCGTGCCAGCTGCATTAATG
AATCGGCCAACGCGCGGGGAGAGGCGGTTTGCGTATTGGGCGCTCTTCCGCTTCCTCGCTCACTGACTCG
CTGCGCTCGGTCGTTCGGCTGCGGCGAGCGGTATCAGCTCACTCAAAGGCGGTAATACGGTTATCCACAG
AATCAGGGGATAACGCAGGAAAGAACATGTGAGCAAAAGGCCAGCAAAAGGCCAGGAACCGTAAAAAGGC
CGCGTTGCTGGCGTTTTTCCATAGGCTCCGCCCCCCTGACGAGCATCACAAAAATCGACGCTCAAGTCAG
AGGTGGCGAAACCCGACAGGACTATAAAGATACCAGGCGTTTCCCCCTGGAAGCTCCCTCGTGCGCTCTC
CTGTTCCGACCCTGCCGCTTACCGGATACCTGTCCGCCTTTCTCCCTTCGGGAAGCGTGGCGCTTTCTCA
TAGCTCACGCTGTAGGTATCTCAGTTCGGTGTAGGTCGTTCGCTCCAAGCTGGGCTGTGTGCACGAACCC
CCCGTTCAGCCCGACCGCTGCGCCTTATCCGGTAACTATCGTCTTGAGTCCAACCCGGTAAGACACGACT
TATCGCCACTGGCAGCAGCCACTGGTAACAGGATTAGCAGAGCGAGGTATGTAGGCGGTGCTACAGAGTT
CTTGAAGTGGTGGCCTAACTACGGCTACACTAGAAGAACAGTATTTGGTATCTGCGCTCTGCTGAAGCCA
GTTACCTTCGGAAAAAGAGTTGGTAGCTCTTGATCCGGCAAACAAACCACCGCTGGTAGCGGTGGTTTTT
TTGTTTGCAAGCAGCAGATTACGCGCAGAAAAAAAGGATCTCAAGAAGATCCTTTGATCTTTTCTACGGG
GTCTGACGCTCAGTGGAACGAAAACTCACGTTAAGGGATTTTGGTCATGAGATTATCAAAAAGGATCTTC
ACCTAGATCCTTTTAAATTAAAAATGAAGTTTTAAATCAATCTAAAGTATATATGAGTAAACTTGGTCTG
ACAGTTACCAATGCTTAATCAGTGAGGCACCTATCTCAGCGATCTGTCTATTTCGTTCATCCATAGTTGC
CTGACTCCCCGTCGTGTAGATAACTACGATACGGGAGGGCTTACCATCTGGCCCCAGTGCTGCAATGATA
CCGCGAGACCCACGCTCACCGGCTCCAGATTTATCAGCAATAAACCAGCCAGCCGGAAGGGCCGAGCGCA
GAAGTGGTCCTGCAACTTTATCCGCCTCCATCCAGTCTATTAATTGTTGCCGGGAAGCTAGAGTAAGTAG
TTCGCCAGTTAATAGTTTGCGCAACGTTGTTGCCATTGCTACAGGCATCGTGGTGTCACGCTCGTCGTTT
GGTATGGCTTCATTCAGCTCCGGTTCCCAACGATCAAGGCGAGTTACATGATCCCCCATGTTGTGCAAAA
AAGCGGTTAGCTCCTTCGGTCCTCCGATCGTTGTCAGAAGTAAGTTGGCCGCAGTGTTATCACTCATGGT
TATGGCAGCACTGCATAATTCTCTTACTGTCATGCCATCCGTAAGATGCTTTTCTGTGACTGGTGAGTAC
TCAACCAAGTCATTCTGAGAATAGTGTATGCGGCGACCGAGTTGCTCTTGCCCGGCGTCAATACGGGATA
ATACCGCGCCACATAGCAGAACTTTAAAAGTGCTCATCATTGGAAAACGTTCTTCGGGGCGAAAACTCTC
AAGGATCTTACCGCTGTTGAGATCCAGTTCGATGTAACCCACTCGTGCACCCAACTGATCTTCAGCATCT
TTTACTTTCACCAGCGTTTCTGGGTGAGCAAAAACAGGAAGGCAAAATGCCGCAAAAAAGGGAATAAGGG
CGACACGGAAATGTTGAATACTCATACTCTTCCTTTTTCAATATTATTGAAGCATTTATCAGGGTTATTG
TCTCATGAGCGGATACATATTTGAATGTATTTAGAAAAATAAACAAATAGGGGTTCCGCGCACATTTCCC
CGAAAAGTGCCACCTGACGTCTAAGAAACCATTATTATCATGACATTAACCTATAAAAATAGGCGTATCA
CGAGGCCCTTTCGTC
Features (pLannotate 1.2.2; 17 found; start..end, strand, type, name):
    137..236     +  misc_feature   bom (fragment): basis of mobility region from pBR322
    242..399     -  CDS            lacZα (fragment): LacZα fragment of β-galactosidase; lacZ fragment
    445..463     +  promoter       T7 promoter: promoter for bacteriophage T7 RNA polymerase
    464..488     +  protein_bind   lac operator: The lac repressor binds to the lac operator to inhibit transcription in E. coli. This inhibition can be relieved by adding lactose or isopropyl-β-D-thiogalactopyranoside (IPTG). lac repressor encoded by lacI
    503..525     +  RBS            RBS: efficient ribosome binding site from bacteriophage T7 gene 10 (Olins and Rangwala, 1989)
    635..1372    +  CDS            larB: LARB_LACPL - Experimental evidence at protein level: Swiss-Prot protein existence level 1. Involved in the biosynthesis of a nickel-pincer cofactor ((SCS)Ni(II) pincer complex). Carboxylates the pyridinium ring of nicotinic acid adenine dinucleotide (NaAD) and cleaves the phosphoanhydride bond to release AMP and generate pyridinium-3,5- biscarboxylic acid mononucleotide (P2CMN) (PubMed:27114550). LarB can hydrolyze NaAD directly or it first forms an adduct with NaAD that releases AMP and reacts with bicarbonate/CO2 to generate P2CMN (PubMed:27114550). Is required for the activation of the lact
   1442..1459    +  CDS            9xHis (fragment): 9xHis affinity tag
   1469..1518    +  CDS            SET1 (fragment): solubility-enhancement tag derived from T7 phage gene 10B
   1526..1573    +  terminator     T7 terminator: transcription terminator for bacteriophage T7 RNA polymerase
   1668..1684    -  protein_bind   lac operator: The lac repressor binds to the lac operator to inhibit transcription in E. coli. This inhibition can be relieved by adding lactose or isopropyl-β-D-thiogalactopyranoside (IPTG). lac repressor encoded by lacI
   1692..1722    -  promoter       lac promoter: promoter for the E. coli lac operon
   1737..1758    -  protein_bind   CAP binding site: CAP binding activates transcription in the presence of cAMP. E. coli catabolite activator protein
   1771..1863    -  CDS            lacI (fragment): lac repressor; lacI; The lac repressor binds to the lac operator to inhibit transcription in E. coli. This inhibition can be relieved by adding lactose or isopropyl-β-D-thiogalactopyranoside (IPTG).
   2046..2634    -  rep_origin     ori: high-copy-number ColE1/pMB1/pBR322/pUC origin of replication
   2805..3665    -  CDS            AmpR: β-lactamase; bla; confers resistance to ampicillin, carbenicillin, and related antibiotics
   3666..3770    -  promoter       AmpR promoter: bla
   3865..35      +  CDS            rop (fragment) (across the origin): Rop protein, which maintains plasmids at low copy number; rop
