[The description below was written by a language model from this plasmid's Addgene catalogue record and pLannotate feature annotations shown in this document.]
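Description:
pJK588 is a small (3,865 bp) high-copy gene-cloning plasmid built on pUC57 that carries a synthetic version of the Synechocystis sp. PCC6803 open reading frame sll1489, also called cpmA and annotated in the source genome as a hypothetical protein. It is propagated in E. coli through the pUC-type ColE1/pMB1 origin and selected with ampicillin via the β-lactamase gene and its native promoter. The synthetic fragment was inserted at the EcoRV site of the pUC57 polylinker, destroying the site at both ends and interrupting lacZα. This explains the residual lacZα fragment on one side and the lac promoter, operator and CAP site on the other. Short matches to bom, rop and lacI are only fragments and are unlikely to be functional.

The insert is more than a bare coding sequence. The feature table shows a complete pET-style expression cassette, consisting of a T7 promoter followed by a lac operator, the phage T7 gene 10 ribosome binding site, the coding region, and a T7 terminator. The record describes an N-terminal His6 tag and TEV protease cleavage site, which would lie in the unannotated stretch between the ribosome binding site and the annotated coding match. The gene itself was annotated by similarity to LarB, the enzyme that carboxylates and hydrolyses nicotinic acid adenine dinucleotide during biosynthesis of the nickel-pincer cofactor, suggesting that sll1489 is a homologue. A short His-tag fragment and a T7 gene 10-derived fragment are also detected downstream of the gene, but the record does not say whether these are translated. No intact lacI is present, so regulated T7-driven expression would depend on the host. The construct mainly serves as a source of the synthetic gene for subcloning or expression work.
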