Addgene plasmid #72270: pJK588
Purpose: Synthetic gene corresponding to Synechocystis PCC6803 orf sll1489
Depositing lab: T. J. Kappock. Depositing organization: Purdue University.
Backbone
  Vector backbone: pUC57
  Backbone size w/o insert (bp): 2710
  Total vector size (bp): 3865
  Vector type: Gene cloning
Growth in bacteria
  Bacterial resistance: Ampicillin, 100 μg/mL
  Growth temperature: 37°C
  Growth strain: DH5alpha
  Copy number: High Copy
Gene/Insert
  Gene/Insert name: hypothetical protein SYNGTS_3005 (alt names: sll1489; cpmA)
  Species: Synthetic; Synechocystis sp. PCC6803
  GenBank ID: BAK51753
  Promoter: T7
  Tag / fusion protein: His6 (N terminal on insert); TEV cleavage site (N terminal on insert)
  Cloning method: Restriction Enzyme; 5′ cloning site EcoRV (destroyed during cloning); 3′ cloning site EcoRV (destroyed during cloning)
  Sequencing primers: 5′ T7 promoter; 3′ T7 terminator
Terms and licenses: Academic/Nonprofit Terms; Industry Terms: Not Available to Industry
How to cite: pJK588 was a gift from T. J. Kappock (Addgene plasmid # 72270 ; http://n2t.net/addgene:72270 ; RRID:Addgene_72270)
