>Addgene plasmid #72270 | pJK588 | addgene partial sequence | sequence record 134297 | T7 5'-TAATACGACTCACTATAGGG-3'
AATAATTTTGTTTAACTTTAAGAAGGAGATATACATATGCACCATCATCATCATCATTCAAGCGGCGTGG
ATCTGGGCACCGAAAATCTGTACTTTCAGTCTGTGTCTGGCCCGGTCTTCCAGTTTAGTGCACCGATGAC
GCCGGATAGCCTGCAACAGCTGCTGACGGCAATCGCAAGCGGTCACATTAGCTCTCAAGAAGGCTTTGAA
CAGCTGAAACATCTGAGTTTTCAGGCGATCGATGACTTCGCCAAAGTGGATCACCAGCGTCAACTGCGCA
CCGGTTTCCCGGAAGTGGTTTGGGGCCCGGGTAAAACGCCGGAACAGATTGAACAAATTATCCAGGTCCT
GGCAGTGCATAACCCGGTCGTGCTGGTTACCCGTGTCGAACCGGAAGTGGCTGATCTGCTGGGCGACCGT
ATTCCGCTGCTGCAATATTACCCGCAGGCACGCATCTGCGCTCTGGTTCAAACCCCGCTGCAGATTAAAT
ATTCAGGCACCATCGGTGTTCTGTCGGCCGGTACGGCAGATCTGCCGGTCGCAGAAGAAGCGGCCATTAC
GGCCAGCCTGTGTGGTTTTAAAGTTGAAAAACTGTGGGATGTTGGCGTCGCAGGGATCCATCGTCTGCTG
TCTCACCGCGAACTGATTCAGGCCATGGACGTGCTGATCGTTGTCGCAGGCATGGAAGGTGCTCTGCCGT
CCGTGGTTGCAGGCCTGGTTGATTGCCCGGTGATCGGTGTTCCGACCAGTGTCGGCTACGGCACGTCCTT
TGGCGGTGTGGCACCGCTGCTGACCATGCTGAATAGCTGTGCTGTGGGCGTTGGTGTCGTGAACATTGAC
AATGGCTTCGGTGCAGCTATGCTGGCCGGTCAGATCCTGCGTACCGTTGACCGTCTGCAAAGTAAATCCA
CGATGGCGAATGGCGGC
