>Addgene plasmid #72270 | pJK588 | addgene partial sequence | sequence record 134298 | T7term 5'-GCTAGTTATTGCTCAGCGG-3'
TTTCGGGCTTTGTTAGCAGCCGGATCTCAGTGGTGGTGGTGGTGGTGCTCGAGTCAGCCGCCCTGGCCGC
CATTCGCCATCGTGGATTTACTTTGCAGACGGTCAACGGTACGCAGGATCTGACCGGCCAGCATAGCTGC
ACCGAAGCCATTGTCAATGTTCACGACACCAACGCCCACAGCACAGCTATTCAGCATGGTCAGCAGCGGT
GCCACACCGCCAAAGGACGTGCCGTAGCCGACACTGGTCGGAACACCGATCACCGGGCAATCAACCAGGC
CTGCAACCACGGACGGCAGAGCACCTTCCATGCCTGCGACAACGATCAGCACGTCCATGGCCTGAATCAG
TTCGCGGTGAGACAGCAGACGATGGATCCCTGCGACGCCAACATCCCACAGTTTTTCAACTTTAAAACCA
CACAGGCTGGCCGTAATGGCCGCTTCTTCTGCGACCGGCAGATCTGCCGTACCGGCCGACAGAACACCGA
TGGTGCCTGAATATTTAATCTGCAGCGGGGTTTGAACCAGAGCGCAGATGCGTGCCTGCGGGTAATATTG
CAGCAGCGGAATACGGTCGCCCAGCAGATCAGCCACTTCCGGTTCGACACGGGTAACCAGCACGACCGGG
TTATGCACTGCCAGGACCTGGATAATTTGTTCAATCTGTTCCGGCGTTTTACCCGGGCCCCAAACCACTT
CCGGGAAACCGGTGCGCAGTTGACGCTGGTGATCCACTTTGGCGAAGTCATCGATCGCCTGAAAACTCAG
ATGTTTCAGCTGTTCAAAGCCTTCTTGAGA
